Addgene plasmid #177212: mU6-sgSik1_1st-hU6-sgNT
Purpose: Expresses a Sik1-targeting (mU6) and non-targeting (hU6) gRNAs, and Cre-recombinase
Depositing lab: Monte Winslow. Depositing organization: Stanford University.
Backbone
  Vector backbone: pLL3.3
  Vector type: Lentiviral
Growth in bacteria
  Bacterial resistance: Ampicillin, 100 μg/mL
  Growth temperature: 37°C
  Growth strain: NEB Stable
  Copy number: High Copy
Gene/Insert
  Gene/Insert name: sgSik1_1st/sgNT1
  gRNA/shRNA sequence: GATCATGTCGGAGTTCAGTG/GCGAGGTATTCGGCTCCGCG
  Species: M. musculus (mouse)
  Promoter: mU6/hU6
  Cloning method: Gibson Cloning
Terms and licenses: Academic/Nonprofit Terms; Industry Terms: Not Available to Industry
How to cite: mU6-sgSik1_1st-hU6-sgNT was a gift from Monte Winslow (Addgene plasmid # 177212 ; http://n2t.net/addgene:177212 ; RRID:Addgene_177212)
