[The description below was written by a language model from this plasmid's Addgene catalogue record and pLannotate feature annotations shown in this document.]
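Description:
mU6-sgSik1_1st-hU6-sgNT is an 8.2 kb lentiviral transfer plasmid built on the pLL3.3 backbone that delivers two guide RNAs together with Cre recombinase. In bacteria it is maintained through a high-copy ColE1/pUC-type origin and selected with ampicillin via the β-lactamase gene. The viral portion begins with a CMV enhancer/promoter fused to a truncated HIV-1 5' LTR, an arrangement that typically drives genomic RNA transcription in packaging cells without Tat. This is followed by the Ψ packaging signal with a gag fragment, the Rev response element for nuclear export of the unspliced genome, and the cPPT/CTS. A second truncated LTR annotation, preceded by a nef fragment spanning the sequence origin, marks the 3' end of the proviral region. No packaging genes are present, so these functions must be supplied in trans.

The payload consists of three expression units in the same orientation. A mouse U6 promoter drives a guide targeting mouse Sik1 (designated the first of the Sik1 guides), and a human U6 promoter drives a non-targeting control guide; using two different Pol III promoters reduces repeated sequence within the vector. Downstream, the mouse PGK promoter expresses Cre, followed by a WPRE to enhance transcript stability and expression. The plasmid encodes no Cas9 and no mammalian selection marker, so editing depends on Cas9 supplied by the recipient cells or animal. The record does not describe the specific application. The design would suit systems in which Cre recombines loxP-flanked alleles in transduced cells while the guides direct Cas9 editing, with the non-targeting guide making this a single-gene arm of a paired-guide format.
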