Features (pLannotate 1.2.2; 21 found; start..end, strand, type, name):
     69..249     +  LTR            5' LTR (truncated): truncated 5' long terminal repeat (LTR) from HIV-1
    311..899     -  rep_origin     ori: high-copy-number ColE1/pMB1/pBR322/pUC origin of replication
   1070..1930    -  CDS            AmpR: β-lactamase; bla; confers resistance to ampicillin, carbenicillin, and related antibiotics
   1931..2035    -  promoter       AmpR promoter: bla
   2094..2146    -  misc_feature   bom (fragment): basis of mobility region from pBR322
   2301..2680    +  enhancer       CMV enhancer: human cytomegalovirus immediate early enhancer
   2681..2880    +  promoter       CMV promoter: human cytomegalovirus (CMV) immediate early promoter
   2898..3078    +  LTR            5' LTR (truncated): truncated 5' long terminal repeat (LTR) from HIV-1
   3125..3250    +  misc_feature   HIV-1 Ψ: packaging signal of human immunodeficiency virus type 1
   3234..3572    +  CDS            HIV-1 gag (fragment): gag protein from human immunodeficiency virus 1; gag
   3747..3980    +  misc_feature   RRE: The Rev response element (RRE) of HIV-1 allows for Rev-dependent mRNA export from the nucleus to the cytoplasm.
   4357..4457    +  CDS            Rev (fragment): human immunodeficiency virus 1 (HIV-1) Rev protein; rev; enhances nuclear export of unspliced and incompletely spliced viral mRNAs
   4507..4624    +  misc_feature   cPPT/CTS: central polypurine tract and central termination sequence of HIV-1
   4706..5008    +  promoter       U6 promoter: RNA polymerase III promoter for mouse U6 snRNA (Das et al., 1988)
   5182..5419    +  promoter       U6 promoter: RNA polymerase III promoter for human U6 snRNA
   5592..6084    +  promoter       PGK promoter: mouse phosphoglycerate kinase 1 promoter
   6114..7144    +  CDS            Cre (fragment): site-specific recombinase Cre is a site-specific recombinase from bacteriophage P1. Recombination occurs at loxP sequences.
   7177..7200    +  misc_feature   MCS (fragment): pBluescript multiple cloning site
   7200..7788    +  misc_feature   WPRE: woodchuck hepatitis virus posttranscriptional regulatory element
   7789..7808    +  misc_feature   MCS (fragment): pBluescript multiple cloning site
   7810..62      +  CDS            nef (fragment) (across the origin): NEF_HV1LA - Experimental evidence at protein level: Swiss-Prot protein existence level 1. Extracellular Nef protein targets CD4(+) T-lymphocytes for apoptosis by interacting with CXCR4 surface receptors. From Human immunodeficiency virus type 1 group M subtype B (isolate Lai) (HIV-1).
>Addgene plasmid #177212 | mU6-sgSik1_1st-hU6-sgNT | addgene full sequence | sequence record 349892 | Addgene NGS Result
TAGAGTGGAGGTTTGACAGCCGCCTAGCATTTCATCACATGGCCCGAGAGCTGCATCCGGACTGTACTGG
GTCTCTCTGGTTAGACCAGATCTGAGCCTGGGAGCTCTCTGGCTAACTAGGGAACCCACTGCTTAAGCCT
CAATAAAGCTTGCCTTGAGTGCTTCAAGTAGTGTGTGCCCGTCTGTTGTGTGACTCTGGTAACTAGAGAT
CCCTCAGACCCTTTTAGTCAGTGTGGAAAATCTCTAGCAGCATGTGAGCAAAAGGCCAGCAAAAGGCCAG
GAACCGTAAAAAGGCCGCGTTGCTGGCGTTTTTCCATAGGCTCCGCCCCCCTGACGAGCATCACAAAAAT
CGACGCTCAAGTCAGAGGTGGCGAAACCCGACAGGACTATAAAGATACCAGGCGTTTCCCCCTGGAAGCT
CCCTCGTGCGCTCTCCTGTTCCGACCCTGCCGCTTACCGGATACCTGTCCGCCTTTCTCCCTTCGGGAAG
CGTGGCGCTTTCTCATAGCTCACGCTGTAGGTATCTCAGTTCGGTGTAGGTCGTTCGCTCCAAGCTGGGC
TGTGTGCACGAACCCCCCGTTCAGCCCGACCGCTGCGCCTTATCCGGTAACTATCGTCTTGAGTCCAACC
CGGTAAGACACGACTTATCGCCACTGGCAGCAGCCACTGGTAACAGGATTAGCAGAGCGAGGTATGTAGG
CGGTGCTACAGAGTTCTTGAAGTGGTGGCCTAACTACGGCTACACTAGAAGAACAGTATTTGGTATCTGC
GCTCTGCTGAAGCCAGTTACCTTCGGAAAAAGAGTTGGTAGCTCTTGATCCGGCAAACAAACCACCGCTG
GTAGCGGTGGTTTTTTTGTTTGCAAGCAGCAGATTACGCGCAGAAAAAAAGGATCTCAAGAAGATCCTTT
GATCTTTTCTACGGGGTCTGACGCTCAGTGGAACGAAAACTCACGTTAAGGGATTTTGGTCATGAGATTA
TCAAAAAGGATCTTCACCTAGATCCTTTTAAATTAAAAATGAAGTTTTAAATCAATCTAAAGTATATATG
AGTAAACTTGGTCTGACAGTTACCAATGCTTAATCAGTGAGGCACCTATCTCAGCGATCTGTCTATTTCG
TTCATCCATAGTTGCCTGACTCCCCGTCGTGTAGATAACTACGATACGGGAGGGCTTACCATCTGGCCCC
AGTGCTGCAATGATACCGCGAGACCCACGCTCACCGGCTCCAGATTTATCAGCAATAAACCAGCCAGCCG
GAAGGGCCGAGCGCAGAAGTGGTCCTGCAACTTTATCCGCCTCCATCCAGTCTATTAATTGTTGCCGGGA
AGCTAGAGTAAGTAGTTCGCCAGTTAATAGTTTGCGCAACGTTGTTGCCATTGCTACAGGCATCGTGGTG
TCACGCTCGTCGTTTGGTATGGCTTCATTCAGCTCCGGTTCCCAACGATCAAGGCGAGTTACATGATCCC
CCATGTTGTGCAAAAAAGCGGTTAGCTCCTTCGGTCCTCCGATCGTTGTCAGAAGTAAGTTGGCCGCAGT
GTTATCACTCATGGTTATGGCAGCACTGCATAATTCTCTTACTGTCATGCCATCCGTAAGATGCTTTTCT
GTGACTGGTGAGTACTCAACCAAGTCATTCTGAGAATAGTGTATGCGGCGACCGAGTTGCTCTTGCCCGG
CGTCAATACGGGATAATACCGCGCCACATAGCAGAACTTTAAAAGTGCTCATCATTGGAAAACGTTCTTC
GGGGCGAAAACTCTCAAGGATCTTACCGCTGTTGAGATCCAGTTCGATGTAACCCACTCGTGCACCCAAC
TGATCTTCAGCATCTTTTACTTTCACCAGCGTTTCTGGGTGAGCAAAAACAGGAAGGCAAAATGCCGCAA
AAAAGGGAATAAGGGCGACACGGAAATGTTGAATACTCATACTCTTCCTTTTTCAATATTATTGAAGCAT
TTATCAGGGTTATTGTCTCATGAGCGGATACATATTTGAATGTATTTAGAAAAATAAACAAATAGGGGTT
CCGCGCACATTTCCCCGAAAAGTGCCACCTGACGTCGACGGATCGGGAGATCTCCCGATCCCCTATGGTG
CACTCTCAGTACAATCTGCTCTGATGCCGCATAGTTAAGCCAGTATCTGCTCCCTGCTTGTGTGTTGGAG
GTCGCTGAGTAGTGCGCGAGCAAAATTTAAGCTACAACAAGGCAAGGCTTGACCGACAATTGCATGAAGA
ATCTGCTTAGGGTTAGGCGTTTTGCGCTGCTTCGCGATGTACGGGCCAGATATACGCGTTGACATTGATT
ATTGACTAGTTATTAATAGTAATCAATTACGGGGTCATTAGTTCATAGCCCATATATGGAGTTCCGCGTT
ACATAACTTACGGTAAATGGCCCGCCTGGCTGACCGCCCAACGACCCCCGCCCATTGACGTCAATAATGA
CGTATGTTCCCATAGTAACGCCAATAGGGACTTTCCATTGACGTCAATGGGTGGAGTATTTACGGTAAAC
TGCCCACTTGGCAGTACATCAAGTGTATCATATGCCAAGTACGCCCCCTATTGACGTCAATGACGGTAAA
TGGCCCGCCTGGCATTATGCCCAGTACATGACCTTATGGGACTTTCCTACTTGGCAGTACATCTACGTAT
TAGTCATCGCTATTACCATGGTGATGCGGTTTTGGCAGTACATCAATGGGCGTGGATAGCGGTTTGACTC
ACGGGGATTTCCAAGTCTCCACCCCATTGACGTCAATGGGAGTTTGTTTTGGCACCAAAATCAACGGGAC
TTTCCAAAATGTCGTAACAACTCCGCCCCATTGACGCAAATGGGCGGTAGGCGTGTACGGTGGGAGGTCT
ATATAAGCAGCGCGTTTTGCCTGTACTGGGTCTCTCTGGTTAGACCAGATCTGAGCCTGGGAGCTCTCTG
GCTAACTAGGGAACCCACTGCTTAAGCCTCAATAAAGCTTGCCTTGAGTGCTTCAAGTAGTGTGTGCCCG
TCTGTTGTGTGACTCTGGTAACTAGAGATCCCTCAGACCCTTTTAGTCAGTGTGGAAAATCTCTAGCAGT
GGCGCCCGAACAGGGACTTGAAAGCGAAAGGGAAACCAGAGGAGCTCTCTCGACGCAGGACTCGGCTTGC
TGAAGCGCGCACGGCAAGAGGCGAGGGGCGGCGACTGGTGAGTACGCCAAAAATTTTGACTAGCGGAGGC
TAGAAGGAGAGAGATGGGTGCGAGAGCGTCAGTATTAAGCGGGGGAGAATTAGATCGCGATGGGAAAAAA
TTCGGTTAAGGCCAGGGGGAAAGAAAAAATATAAATTAAAACATATAGTATGGGCAAGCAGGGAGCTAGA
ACGATTCGCAGTTAATCCTGGCCTGTTAGAAACATCAGAAGGCTGTAGACAAATACTGGGACAGCTACAA
CCATCCCTTCAGACAGGATCAGAAGAACTTAGATCATTATATAATACAGTAGCAACCCTCTATTGTGTGC
ATCAAAGGATAGAGATAAAAGACACCAAGGAAGCTTTAGACAAGATAGAGGAAGAGCAAAACAAAAGTAA
GACCACCGCACAGCAAGCGGCCGGCCGCTGATCTTCAGACCTGGAGGAGGAGATATGAGGGACAATTGGA
GAAGTGAATTATATAAATATAAAGTAGTAAAAATTGAACCATTAGGAGTAGCACCCACCAAGGCAAAGAG
AAGAGTGGTGCAGAGAGAAAAAAGAGCAGTGGGAATAGGAGCTTTGTTCCTTGGGTTCTTGGGAGCAGCA
GGAAGCACTATGGGCGCAGCGTCAATGACGCTGACGGTACAGGCCAGACAATTATTGTCTGGTATAGTGC
AGCAGCAGAACAATTTGCTGAGGGCTATTGAGGCGCAACAGCATCTGTTGCAACTCACAGTCTGGGGCAT
CAAGCAGCTCCAGGCAAGAATCCTGGCTGTGGAAAGATACCTAAAGGATCAACAGCTCCTGGGGATTTGG
GGTTGCTCTGGAAAACTCATTTGCACCACTGCTGTGCCTTGGAATGCTAGTTGGAGTAATAAATCTCTGG
AACAGATTTGGAATCACACGACCTGGATGGAGTGGGACAGAGAAATTAACAATTACACAAGCTTAATACA
CTCCTTAATTGAAGAATCGCAAAACCAGCAAGAAAAGAATGAACAAGAATTATTGGAATTAGATAAATGG
GCAAGTTTGTGGAATTGGTTTAACATAACAAATTGGCTGTGGTATATAAAATTATTCATAATGATAGTAG
GAGGCTTGGTAGGTTTAAGAATAGTTTTTGCTGTACTTTCTATAGTGAATAGAGTTAGGCAGGGATATTC
ACCATTATCGTTTCAGACCCACCTCCCAACCCCGAGGGGACCCGACAGGCCCGAAGGAATAGAAGAAGAA
GGTGGAGAGAGAGACAGAGACAGATCCATTCGATTAGTGAACGGATCGGCACTGCGTGCGCCAATTCTGC
AGACAAATGGCAGTATTCATCCACAATTTTAAAAGAAAAGGGGGGATTGGGGGGTACAGTGCAGGGGAAA
GAATAGTAGACATAATAGCAACAGACATACAAACTAAAGAATTACAAAAACAAATTACAAAAATTCAAAA
TTTTCGGGTTTATTACAGGGACAGCAGAGATCCAGTTTGGTTAGTACCGGGCCCGCTCTAGCCCTGCAGG
AACTGTTTAAACTGTGATCCGACGCGCCATCTCTAGGCCCGCGCCGGCCCCCTCGCACGGACTTGTGGGA
GAAGCTCGGCTACTCCCCTGCCCCGGTTAATTTGCATATAATATTTCCTAGTAACTATAGAGGCTTAATG
TGCGATAAAAGACAGATAATCTGTTCTTTTTAATACTAGCTACATTTTACATGATAGGCTTGGATTTCTA
TAAGAGATACAAATACTAAATTATTATTTTAAAAAACAGCACAAAAGGAAACTCACCCTAACTGTAAAGT
AATTGTGTGTTTTGAGACTATAAGTATCCCTTGGAGAACCACCTTGTTGGATCATGTCGGAGTTCAGTGG
TTTGAGAGCTAAGCAGAAAGCTGCATAGCAAGTTCAAATAAGGCTAGTCCGTACACAACTTGAAAAAGTG
GCAGCCGAGTCGGCTGCTTTTTTTGCTCGAATCTACACTCAGCTATGGCGCGCCCCAAGGTCGGGCAGGA
AGAGGGCCTATTTCCCATGATTCCTTCATATTTGCATATACGATACAAGGCTGTTAGAGAGATAATTGGA
ATTAATTTGACTGTAAACACAAAGATATTAGTACAAAATACGTGACGTAGAAAGTAATAATTTCTTGGGT
AGTTTGCAGTTTTAAAATTATGTTTTAAAATGGACTATCATATGCTTACCGTAACTTGAAAGTATTTCGA
TTTCTTGGCTTTATATATCTTGTGGAAAGCCAGAAACATGGCGAGGTATTCGGCTCCGCGGTTTCAGAGC
TAAGCACAAGAGTGCATAGCAAGTTGAAATAAGGCTAGTCCGTTTACAACTTGAAAAAGTGGCACCCGAG
TCGGGTGCTTTTTTTGTTTGGCGCGCCTATGGCTTAATTAACATGGCGGCCGCATTCTACCGGGTAGGGG
AGGCGCTTTTCCCAAGGCAGTCTGGAGCATGCGCTTTAGCAGCCCCGCTGGGCACTTGGCGCTACACAAG
TGGCCTCTGGCCTCGCACACATTCCACATCCACCGGTAGGCGCCAACCGGCTCCGTTCTTTGGTGGCCCC
TTCGCGCCACCTTCTACTCCTCCCCTAGTCAGGAAGTTCCCCCCCGCCCCGCAGCTCGCGTCGTGCAGGA
CGTGACAAATGGAAGTAGCACGTCTCACTAGTCTCGTGCAGATGGACAGCACCGCTGAGCAATGGAAGCG
GGTAGGCCTTTGGGGCAGCGGCCAATAGCAGCTTTGCTCCTTCGCTTTCTGGGCTCAGAGGCTGGGAAGG
GGTGGGTCCGGGGGCGGGCTCAGGGGCGGGCTCAGGGGCGGGGCGGGCGCCCGAAGGTCCTCCGGAGGCC
CGGCATTCTGCACGCTTCAAAAGCGCACGTCTGCCGCGCTGTTCTCCTCTTCCTCATCTCCGGGACCCGG
GATGCCCAAGAAGAAGAGGAAGGTGTCCAATTTACTGACCGTACACCAAAATTTGCCTGCATTACCGGTC
GATGCAACGAGTGATGAGGTTCGCAAGAACCTGATGGACATGTTCAGGGATCGCCAGGCGTTTTCTGAGC
ATACCTGGAAAATGCTTCTGTCCGTTTGCCGGTCGTGGGCGGCATGGTGCAAGTTGAATAACCGGAAATG
GTTTCCCGCAGAACCTGAAGATGTTCGCGATTATCTTCTATATCTTCAGGCGCGCGGTCTGGCAGTAAAA
ACTATCCAGCAACATTTGGGCCAGCTAAACATGCTTCATCGTCGGTCCGGGCTGCCACGACCAAGTGACA
GCAATGCTGTTTCACTGGTTATGCGGCGGATCCGAAAAGAAAACGTTGATGCCGGTGAACGTGCAAAACA
GGCTCTAGCGTTCGAACGCACTGATTTCGACCAGGTTCGTTCACTCATGGAAAATAGCGATCGCTGCCAG
GATATACGTAATCTGGCATTTCTGGGGATTGCTTATAACACCCTGTTACGTATAGCCGAAATTGCCAGGA
TCAGGGTTAAAGATATCTCACGTACTGACGGTGGGAGAATGTTAATCCATATTGGCAGAACGAAAACGCT
GGTTAGCACCGCAGGTGTAGAGAAGGCACTTAGCCTGGGGGTAACTAAACTGGTCGAGCGATGGATTTCC
GTCTCTGGTGTAGCTGATGATCCGAATAACTACCTGTTTTGCCGGGTCAGAAAAAATGGTGTTGCCGCGC
CATCTGCCACCAGCCAGCTATCAACTCGCGCCCTGGAAGGGATTTTTGAAGCAACTCATCGATTGATTTA
CGGCGCTAAGGATGACTCTGGTCAGAGATACCTGGCCTGGTCTGGACACAGTGCCCGTGTCGGAGCCGCG
CGAGATATGGCCCGCGCTGGAGTTTCAATACCGGAGATCATGCAAGCTGGTGGCTGGACCAATGTAAATA
TTGTCATGAACTATATCCGTAACCTGGATAGTGAAACAGGGGCAATGGTGCGCCTGCTGGAAGATGGCGA
TTAGCCATGTTTAAGGGTTCCGGTTCCACTAGGTACAATTCGATATCAAGCTTATCGATAATCAACCTCT
GGATTACAAAATTTGTGAAAGATTGACTGGTATTCTTAACTATGTTGCTCCTTTTACGCTATGTGGATAC
GCTGCTTTAATGCCTTTGTATCATGCTATTGCTTCCCGTATGGCTTTCATTTTCTCCTCCTTGTATAAAT
CCTGGTTGCTGTCTCTTTATGAGGAGTTGTGGCCCGTTGTCAGGCAACGTGGCGTGGTGTGCACTGTGTT
TGCTGACGCAACCCCCACTGGTTGGGGCATTGCCACCACCTGTCAGCTCCTTTCCGGGACTTTCGCTTTC
CCCCTCCCTATTGCCACGGCGGAACTCATCGCCGCCTGCCTTGCCCGCTGCTGGACAGGGGCTCGGCTGT
TGGGCACTGACAATTCCGTGGTGTTGTCGGGGAAATCATCGTCCTTTCCTTGGCTGCTCGCCTGTGTTGC
CACCTGGATTCTGCGCGGGACGTCCTTCTGCTACGTCCCTTCGGCCCTCAATCCAGCGGACCTTCCTTCC
CGCGGCCTGCTGCCGGCTCTGCGGCCTCTTCCGCGTCTTCGCCTTCGCCCTCAGACGAGTCGGATCTCCC
TTTGGGCCGCCTCCCCGCATCGATACCGTCGACCTCGATCGAGACCTAGAAAAACATGGAGCAATCACAA
GTAGCAATACAGCAGCTACCAATGCTGATTGTGCCTGGCTAGAAGCACAAGAGGAGGAGGAGGTGGGTTT
TCCAGTCACACCTCAGGTACCTTTAAGACCAATGACTTACAAGGCAGCTGTAGATCTTAGCCACTTTTTA
AAAGAAAAGGGGGGACTGGAAGGGCTAATTCACTCCCAACGAAGACAAGATATCCTTGATCTGTGGATCT
ACCACACACAAGGCTACTTCCCTGATTGGCAGAACTACACACCAGGGCCAGGGATCAGATATCCACTGAC
CTTTGGATGGTGCTACAAGCTAGTACCAGTTGAGCAAGAGAAGGTAGAAGAAGCCAATGAAGGAGAGAAC
ACCCGCTTGTTACACCCTGTGAGCCTGCATGGGATGGATGACCCGGAGAGAGAAGTAT
